>Addgene plasmid #191138 | EK0208 CMV-TO-BFPmut-stop-t70587 (FLP-IN) | addgene full sequence | sequence record 375504 | Addgene NGS Result
GTTGACATTGATTATTGACTAGTTATTAATAGTAATCAATTACGGGGTCATTAGTTCATAGCCCATATAT
GGAGTTCCGCGTTACATAACTTACGGTAAATGGCCCGCCTGGCTGACCGCCCAACGACCCCCGCCCATTG
ACGTCAATAATGACGTATGTTCCCATAGTAACGCCAATAGGGACTTTCCATTGACGTCAATGGGTGGAGT
ATTTACGGTAAACTGCCCACTTGGCAGTACATCAAGTGTATCATATGCCAAGTACGCCCCCTATTGACGT
CAATGACGGTAAATGGCCCGCCTGGCATTATGCCCAGTACATGACCTTATGGGACTTTCCTACTTGGCAG
TACATCTACGTATTAGTCATCGCTATTACCATGGTGATGCGGTTTTGGCAGTACATCAATGGGCGTGGAT
AGCGGTTTGACTCACGGGGATTTCCAAGTCTCCACCCCATTGACGTCAATGGGAGTTTGTTTTGGCACCA
AAATCAACGGGACTTTCCAAAATGTCGTAACAACTCCGCCCCATTGACGCAAATGGGCGGTAGGCGTGTA
CGGTGGGAGGTCTATATAAGCAGAGCTCTCCCTATCAGTGATAGAGATCTCCCTATCAGTGATAGAGATC
GTCGACGAGCTCGTTTAGTGAACCGTCAGATCGCCTGGAGACGCCATCCACGCTGTTTTGACCTCCATAG
AAGACACCGGGACCGATCCAGCCTCCGGACTCTAGCGTTTAAACTTAAGCTTCGCCACCATGGGATCCGT
GTCTAAGGGCGAAGAGCTGATTAAGGAGAACATGCACATGAAGCTGTACATGGAGGGCACCGTGGACAAC
CATCACTTCAAGTGCACATCCGAGGGCGAAGGCAAGCCCTACGAGGGCACCCAGACCATGAGAATCAAGG
TGGTCGAGGGCGGCCCTCTCCCCTTCGCCTTCGACATCCTGGCTACTAGCTTCCTCTACGGCAGCAAGAC
CTTCATCAACCACACCCAGGGCATCCCCGACTTCTTCAAGCAGTCCTTCCCTGAGGGCTTCACATGGGAG
AGAGTCACCACATACGAGGACGGGGGCGTGCTGACCGCTACCCAGGACACCAGCCTCCAGGACGGCTGCC
TCATCTACAACGTCAAGATCAGAGGGGTGAACTTCACATCCAACGGCCCTGTGATGCAGAAGAAAACACT
CGGCTGGGAGGCCTTCACCGAAACGCTGTACCCCGCTGACGGCGGCCTGGAAGGCAGAAACGACATGGCC
CTGAAGCTCGTGGGCGGGAGCCATCTGATCGCAAACGCCAAGACCACATATAGATCCAAGAAACCCGCTA
AGAACCTCAAGATGCCTGGCGTCTACTATGTGGACTACAGACTGGAAAGAATCAAGGAGGCCAACAACGA
AACCTACGTCGAGCAGCACGCGGTGGCAGTGGCCAGATACTGCGACCTCCCTAGCAAACTGGGGCACAAA
CTTAATTGAAGCTAGCTGGCTGGATACCCATACGATGTTCCAGATTACGCTCTCGAGATAGCTCTCTATT
TGCACCAGTGGTCTATCGGTACGTAAGGCCCAACAATGACGCGGATAGAAGGAAACACTCATCCGTGTCG
ACTTGGTGGGCCCGAACAAAAACTCATCTCAGAAGAGGATCTGAATAGCGCCGTCGACCATCATCATAAT
CATCATTGAGTTTAAACCCGCTGATCAGCCTCGACTGTGCCTTCTAGTTGCCAGCCATCTGTTGTTTGCC
CCTCCCCCGTGCCTTCCTTGACCCTGGAAGGTGCCACTCCCACTGTCCTTTCCTAATAAAATGAGGAAAT
TGCATCGCATTGTCTGAGTAGGTGTCATTCTATTCTGGGGGGTGGGGTGGGGCAGGACAGCAAGGGGGAG
GATTGGGAAGACAATAGCAGGCATGCTGGGGATGCGGTGGGCTCTATGGAGATCTATCGATGTTCTGGGG
ATGCGGTGGGCTCTATGGCTTCTGAGGCGGAAAGAACCAGCTGGGGCTCTAGGGGGTATCCCC
[124 nt withheld, positions 2024-2147]
C
[91 nt withheld, positions 2149-2239]
AGGGTGATGGTTCACGTACCTAGAAGTTCCTATTCCGAAGTTCCTATTCTCTAGAAAGTATAGGAACTTC
CTTGGCCAAAAAGCCTGAACTCACCGCGACGTCTGTCGAGAAGTTTCTGATCGAAAAGTTCGACAGCGTC
TCCGACCTGATGCAGCTCTCGGAGGGCGAAGAATCTCGTGCTTTCAGCTTCGATGTAGGAGGGCGTGGAT
ATGTCCTGCGGGTAAATAGCTGCGCCGATGGTTTCTACAAAGATCGTTATGTTTATCGGCACTTTGCATC
GGCCGCGCTCCCGATTCCGGAAGTGCTTGACATTGGGGAATTCAGCGAGAGCCTGACCTATTGCATCTCC
CGCCGTGCACAGGGTGTCACGTTGCAAGACCTGCCTGAAACCGAACTGCCCGCTGTTCTGCAGCCGGTCG
CGGAGGCCATGGATGCGATCGCTGCGGCCGATCTTAGCCAGACGAGCGGGTTCGGCCCATTCGGACCGCA
AGGAATCGGTCAATACACTACATGGCGTGATTTCATATGCGCGATTGCTGATCCCCATGTGTATCACTGG
CAAACTGTGATGGACGACACCGTCAGTGCGTCCGTCGCGCAGGCTCTCGATGAGCTGATGCTTTGGGCCG
AGGACTGCCCCGAAGTCCGGCACCTCGTGCACGCGGATTTCGGCTCCAACAATGTCCTGACGGACAATGG
CCGCATAACAGCGGTCATTGACTGGAGCGAGGCGATGTTCGGGGATTCCCAATACGAGGTCGCCAACATC
TTCTTCTGGAGGCCGTGGTTGGCTTGTATGGAGCAGCAGACGCGCTACTTCGAGCGGAGGCATCCGGAGC
TTGCAGGATCGCCGCGGCTCCGGGCGTATATGCTCCGCATTGGTCTTGACCAACTCTATCAGAGCTTGGT
TGACGGCAATTTCGATGATGCAGCTTGGGCGCAGGGTCGATGCGACGCAATCGTCCGATCCGGAGCCGGG
ACTGTCGGGCGTACACAAATCGCCCGCAGAAGCGCGGCCGTCTGGACCGATGGCTGTGTAGAAGTACTCG
CCGATAGTGGAAACCGACGCCCCAGCACTCGTCCGAGGGCAAAGGAATAGCACGTACTACGAGATTTCGA
TTCCACCGCCGCCTTCTATGAAAGGTTGGGCTTCGGAATCGTTTTCCGGGACGCCGGCTGGATGATCCTC
CAGCGCGGGGATCTCATGCTGGAGTTCTTCGCCCACCCCAACTTGTTTATTGCAGCTTATAATGGTTACA
AATAAAGCAATAGCATCACAAATTTCACAAATAAAGCATTTTTTTCACTGCATTCTAGTTGTGGTTTGTC
CAAACTCATCAATGTATCTTATCATGTCTGTATACCGTCGACCTCTAGCTAGAGCTTGGCGTAATCATGG
TCATAGCTGTTTCCTGTGTGAAATTGTTATCCGCTCACAATTCCACACAACATACGAGCCGGAAGCATAA
AGTGTAAAGCCTGGGGTGCCTAATGAGTGAGCTAACTCACATTAATTGCGTTGCGCTCACTGCCCGCTTT
CCAGTCGGGAAACCTGTCGTGCCAGCTGCATTAATGAATCGGCCAACGCGCGGGGAGAGGCGGTTTGCGT
ATTGGGCGCTCTTCCGCTTCCTCGCTCACTGACTCGCTGCGCTCGGTCGTTCGGCTGCGGCGAGCGGTAT
CAGCTCACTCAAAGGCGGTAATACGGTTATCCACAGAATCAGGGGATAACGCAGGAAAGAACATGTGAGC
AAAAGGCCAGCAAAAGGCCAGGAACCGTAAAAAGGCCGCGTTGCTGGCGTTTTTCCATAGGCTCCGCCCC
CCTGACGAGCATCACAAAAATCGACGCTCAAGTCAGAGGTGGCGAAACCCGACAGGACTATAAAGATACC
AGGCGTTTCCCCCTGGAAGCTCCCTCGTGCGCTCTCCTGTTCCGACCCTGCCGCTTACCGGATACCTGTC
CGCCTTTCTCCCTTCGGGAAGCGTGGCGCTTTCTCATAGCTCACGCTGTAGGTATCTCAGTTCGGTGTAG
GTCGTTCGCTCCAAGCTGGGCTGTGTGCACGAACCCCCCGTTCAGCCCGACCGCTGCGCCTTATCCGGTA
ACTATCGTCTTGAGTCCAACCCGGTAAGACACGACTTATCGCCACTGGCAGCAGCCACTGGTAACAGGAT
TAGCAGAGCGAGGTATGTAGGCGGTGCTACAGAGTTCTTGAAGTGGTGGCCTAACTACGGCTACACTAGA
AGAACAGTATTTGGTATCTGCGCTCTGCTGAAGCCAGTTACCTTCGGAAAAAGAGTTGGTAGCTCTTGAT
CCGGCAAACAAACCACCGCTGGTAGCGGTGGTTTTTTTGTTTGCAAGCAGCAGATTACGCGCAGAAAAAA
AGGATCTCAAGAAGATCCTTTGATCTTTTCTACGGGGTCTGACGCTCAGTGGAACGAAAACTCACGTTAA
GGGATTTTGGTCATGAGATTATCAAAAAGGATCTTCACCTAGATCCTTTTAAATTAAAAATGAAGTTTTA
AATCAATCTAAAGTATATATGAGTAAACTTGGTCTGACAGTTACCAATGCTTAATCAGTGAGGCACCTAT
CTCAGCGATCTGTCTATTTCGTTCATCCATAGTTGCCTGACTCCCCGTCGTGTAGATAACTACGATACGG
GAGGGCTTACCATCTGGCCCCAGTGCTGCAATGATACCGCGAGACCCACGCTCACCGGCTCCAGATTTAT
CAGCAATAAACCAGCCAGCCGGAAGGGCCGAGCGCAGAAGTGGTCCTGCAACTTTATCCGCCTCCATCCA
GTCTATTAATTGTTGCCGGGAAGCTAGAGTAAGTAGTTCGCCAGTTAATAGTTTGCGCAACGTTGTTGCC
ATTGCTACAGGCATCGTGGTGTCACGCTCGTCGTTTGGTATGGCTTCATTCAGCTCCGGTTCCCAACGAT
CAAGGCGAGTTACATGATCCCCCATGTTGTGCAAAAAAGCGGTTAGCTCCTTCGGTCCTCCGATCGTTGT
CAGAAGTAAGTTGGCCGCAGTGTTATCACTCATGGTTATGGCAGCACTGCATAATTCTCTTACTGTCATG
CCATCCGTAAGATGCTTTTCTGTGACTGGTGAGTACTCAACCAAGTCATTCTGAGAATAGTGTATGCGGC
GACCGAGTTGCTCTTGCCCGGCGTCAATACGGGATAATACCGCGCCACATAGCAGAACTTTAAAAGTGCT
CATCATTGGAAAACGTTCTTCGGGGCGAAAACTCTCAAGGATCTTACCGCTGTTGAGATCCAGTTCGATG
TAACCCACTCGTGCACCCAACTGATCTTCAGCATCTTTTACTTTCACCAGCGTTTCTGGGTGAGCAAAAA
CAGGAAGGCAAAATGCCGCAAAAAAGGGAATAAGGGCGACACGGAAATGTTGAATACTCATACTCTTCCT
TTTTCAATATTATTGAAGCATTTATCAGGGTTATTGTCTCATGAGCGGATACATATTTGAATGTATTTAG
AAAAATAAACAAATAGGGGTTCCGCGCACATTTCCCCGAAAAGTGCCACCTGACGTCGACGGATCGGGAG
ATCTCCCGATCCCCTATGGTGCACTCTCAGTACAATCTGCTCTGATGCCGCATAGTTAAGCCAGTATCTG
CTCCCTGCTTGTGTGTTGGAGGTCGCTGAGTAGTGCGCGAGCAAAATTTAAGCTACAACAAGGCAAGGCT
TGACCGACAATTGCATGAAGAATCTGCTTAGGGTTAGGCGTTTTGCGCTGCTTCGTACGGGCCAGATATA
CGC
Features (pLannotate 1.2.2; 23 found; start..end, strand, type, name):
      4..383     +  enhancer       CMV enhancer: human cytomegalovirus immediate early enhancer
    384..587     +  promoter       CMV promoter: human cytomegalovirus (CMV) immediate early promoter
    589..608     +  promoter       PLtetO-1 promoter (fragment): modified phage lambda PL promoter with tet operator sites (Lutz and Bujard, 1997)
    610..629     +  promoter       PLtetO-1 promoter (fragment): modified phage lambda PL promoter with tet operator sites (Lutz and Bujard, 1997)
    637..670     +  promoter       TRE3GV promoter (fragment): 3rd-generation Tet-responsive promoter that can be activated by binding of Tet-On® 3G, optimized for retroviral and lentiviral vectors
    769..1476    +  CDS            mTagBFP2: mTagBFP2 is a basic (constitutively fluorescent) blue fluorescent protein published in 2011, derived from Entacmaea quadricolor. It is reported to be a very rapidly-maturing monomer with very low acid sensitivity.
   1495..1521    +  CDS            3xHA (fragment): three tandem HA epitope tags
   1715..1939    +  polyA_signal   bGH poly(A) signal: bovine growth hormone polyadenylation signal
   1955..1978    +  polyA_signal   bGH poly(A) signal (fragment): bovine growth hormone polyadenylation signal
   1982..2003    +  promoter       SV40 promoter (fragment): SV40 enhancer and early promoter
   2024..2257    +  rep_origin     f1 ori (fragment) (sequence partly withheld): f1 bacteriophage origin of replication; arrow indicates direction of (+) strand synthesis
   2262..2309    +  protein_bind   FRT: FLP-mediated recombination occurs in the 8-bp core sequence TCTAGAAA (Turan and Bode, 2011). FLP recombinase from the Saccharomyces cerevisiae 2μ plasmid
   2317..3339    +  CDS            HygR: aminoglycoside phosphotransferase from E. coli; aph(4)-Ia; confers resistance to hygromycin
   3349..3474    +  CDS            ble (fragment): BLE_KLEPN - Experimental evidence at protein level: Swiss-Prot protein existence level 1. Binding protein with a strong affinity to the bleomycin family of antibiotics. Binds to CL990; an antimitotic-antibiotic compound. From Klebsiella pneumoniae.
   3469..3590    +  polyA_signal   SV40 poly(A) signal: SV40 polyadenylation signal
   3663..3679    -  protein_bind   lac operator: The lac repressor binds to the lac operator to inhibit transcription in E. coli. This inhibition can be relieved by adding lactose or isopropyl-β-D-thiogalactopyranoside (IPTG). lac repressor encoded by lacI
   3687..3717    -  promoter       lac promoter: promoter for the E. coli lac operon
   3732..3753    -  protein_bind   CAP binding site: CAP binding activates transcription in the presence of cAMP. E. coli catabolite activator protein
   3766..3858    -  CDS            lacI (fragment): lac repressor; lacI; The lac repressor binds to the lac operator to inhibit transcription in E. coli. This inhibition can be relieved by adding lactose or isopropyl-β-D-thiogalactopyranoside (IPTG).
   4041..4629    -  rep_origin     ori: high-copy-number ColE1/pMB1/pBR322/pUC origin of replication
   4800..5660    -  CDS            AmpR: β-lactamase; bla; confers resistance to ampicillin, carbenicillin, and related antibiotics
   5661..5765    -  promoter       AmpR promoter: bla
   5824..5876    -  misc_feature   bom (fragment): basis of mobility region from pBR322
