[The description below was written by a language model from this plasmid's Addgene catalogue record and pLannotate feature annotations shown in this document.]
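Description:
EK0208 CMV-TO-BFPmut-stop-t70587 (FLP-IN) is a 6,022 nt mammalian expression plasmid built on a Flp-In type backbone, designed for site-specific integration into a genomic FRT landing site as well as for ordinary transfection. In bacteria it is maintained by a high-copy ColE1/pUC origin and selected with ampicillin through the β-lactamase gene. A fragment of the f1 origin and remnants of the lac promoter region are also annotated. For mammalian integration, the backbone carries a single FRT site placed directly upstream of a hygromycin resistance coding sequence followed by an SV40 poly(A) signal. No intact promoter is annotated ahead of HygR. This fits the usual Flp-In logic, in which FLP-mediated recombination places the marker behind a promoter at the genomic target, so that hygromycin resistance reports correct integration.

The payload is driven by CMV-TO, the CMV enhancer and immediate early promoter followed by tet operator sequences (annotated here as short PLtetO-1 and TRE3GV fragments). This arrangement allows tetracycline/doxycycline-regulated expression in cells that supply the Tet repressor. The transcript encodes an mTagBFP2-derived open reading frame that the record describes as a mutated, inactive BFP; the specific mutation is not stated. A short HA tag fragment is annotated just downstream. After the stop codon, the synthetic trigger sequence t70587 ("Trigger 1") sits in the 3' UTR; it is not separately annotated but would fall in the gap before the bGH poly(A) signal. The construct thus supplies a defined target RNA, without adding blue fluorescence, for testing ADAR editing-based programmable RNA sensors in living mammalian cells.
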