Addgene plasmid #191138: EK0208 CMV-TO-BFPmut-stop-t70587 (FLP-IN)
Purpose: Expression of Trigger 1 in 3' UTR of an inactive BFP in mammalian cells
Depositing lab: Xiaojing Gao. Depositing organization: Stanford University. Publication: Modular, programmable RNA sensing using ADAR editing in living cells. Kaseniit KE, Katz N, Kolber NS, Call CC, Wengier DL, Cody WB, Sattely ES, Gao XJ. Nat Biotechnol. 2022 Oct 5. pii: 10.1038/s41587-022-01493-x. doi: 10.1038/s41587-022-01493-x. PubMed 36198772.
Backbone
  Vector backbone: FLP-IN
  Vector type: Mammalian Expression
Growth in bacteria
  Bacterial resistance: Ampicillin, 100 μg/mL
  Growth temperature: 37°C
  Growth strain: DH5alpha
  Copy number: High Copy
Gene/Insert
  Gene/Insert name: t70587
  Species: Synthetic
  Mutation: WT
  Promoter: CMV-TO
  Cloning method: Unknown
Terms and licenses: Academic/Nonprofit Terms; Industry Terms: Not Available to Industry
Depositor comments: Please see https://rnasensing.bio/ for more details. Please visit https://www.biorxiv.org/content/10.1101/2022.01.28.478207v1 for bioRxiv preprint.
How to cite: EK0208 CMV-TO-BFPmut-stop-t70587 (FLP-IN) was a gift from Xiaojing Gao (Addgene plasmid # 191138 ; http://n2t.net/addgene:191138 ; RRID:Addgene_191138)
